>Addgene plasmid #12151 | pTriEx-RhoA FLARE.sc Biosensor Q63L | addgene full sequence | sequence record 159422 | Addgene NGS Result
TTCCGAGCTTATAACTTCGTATAATGTATGCTATACGAAGTTATGCGATCGCAATTCCAAAAAGCTCAAC
TACAAATTTGATCGCGGACGTGTTAGCCGACACAATTAATAGGCGTCGTGTGGCTATGGCAAAATCGTCT
TCGGAAGCAACTTCTAACGACGAGGGTTGGGACGACGACGATAATCGGCCTAATAAAGCTAACACGCCCG
ATGTTAAATATGTCCAAGCTCTATTTAACGTGTTTACGTCGAGTCAATTGTACACTAACGACAGTGATGA
AAGAAATACAAAAGCGCATAATATTTTGAACGACGTCGAACCTTTATTACAAAACAAAACACAAACGAAT
ATCGACAAAGCTAGATTGCTGCTACAAGATTTGGCAAGTTTTGTGGCGTTGAGCGAAAATCCATTAGATA
GTCCAGCCATCGGTTCGGAAAAACAACCCTTGTTTGAAACTAATCGAAACCTATTTTACAAATCTATTGA
GGATTTAATATTTAAATTCAGATATAAAGACGCTGAAAATCATTTGATTTTCGCTCTAACATACCACCCT
AAAGATTATAAATTTAATGAATTATTAAAATACGTACAACAATTGTCTGTAAATCAACAACGCACAGAAT
CTAGCGCTTAATAAATGTACTAATAACAATGTATCGTGTTTTAATACGCCGGACCAGTGAACAGAGGTGC
GTCTGGTGCAAACTCCTTTACTTTGAACACCAGGGAAACTTCAAGGAGAATTTCCTCCGCATGCTTTCAG
CAAAAAACCCCTCAAGACCCGTTTAGAGGCCCCAAGGGGTTATGCTAGTTACATATGGGCATATGTTGCC
AAACTCTAAACCAAATACTCATTCTGATGTTTTAAATGATTTGCCCTCCCATATGTCCTTCCGAGTGAGA
GACACAAAAAATTCCAACACACTATTGCAATGAAAATAAATTTCCTTTATTAGCCAGAAGTCAGATGCTC
AAGGGGCTTCATGATGTCCCCATAATTTTTGGCAGAGGGAAAAAGATCGATCTCAGTGGTATTTGTGAGC
CAGGGCATTGGCCACACCAGCCACCACCTTCTGATAGGCAGCCTGCACCTGAGGTTAATCACTTAGTGAT
GGTGATGGTGATGGTGGTGCTCGAGTTATCACAAGACAAGGCAACCAGATTTTTTCTTCCCACGTCTAGC
TTGCAGAGCAGCTCTCGTAGCCATTTCAAAAACCTCTCTCACTCCATCTTTGGTCTTTGCTGAACACTCC
ATGTACCCAAAAGCGCCAATCCTGTTTGCCATATCTCTGCCTTCTTCAGGTTTCACCGGCTCCTGCTTCA
TCTTGGCTAGCTCCCGCCTTGTGTGCTCATCATTCCGAAGATCCTTCTTATTCCCAACCAGGATGATGGG
CACGTTGGGACAGAAATGCTTGACTTCTGGGGTCCACTTTTCTGGGATGTTTTCTAAACTATCAGGGCTG
TCGATGGAAAAACACATCAGTATAACATCGGTATCTGGGTAGGAGAGGGGCCTCAGGCGATCATAATCTT
CCAGCCCAGCTGTGTCCCACAAAGCCAACTCTACCTGCTTTCCATCCACCTCGATATCTGCCACATAGTT
CTCAAACACTGTGGGCACATACACCTCTGGGAACTGGTCCTTGCTGAAGACTATGAGCAAGCATGTCTTT
CCACAGGCTCCATCACCAACAATCACCAGTTTCTTCCGGATGGCAGCCATTCCCCCCTTGTACAGCTCGT
CCATGCCGAGAGTGATCCCGGCGGCGGTCACGAACTCCAGCAGGACCATGTGATCGCGCTTCTCGTTGGG
GTCTTTGCTCAGGGCGGACTGGTAGCTCAGGTAGTGGTTGTCGGGCAGCAGCACGGGGCCGTCGCCGATG
GGGGTGTTCTGCTGGTAGTGGTCGGCGAGCTGCACGCTGCCGTCCTCGATGTTGTGGCGGATCTTGAAGT
TCACCTTGATGCCGTTCTTCTGCTTGTCGGCCATGATATAGACGTTGTGGCTGTTGTAGTTGTACTCCAG
CTTGTGCCCCAGGATGTTGCCGTCCTCCTTGAAGTCGATGCCCTTCAGCTCGATGCGGTTCACCAGGGTG
TCGCCCTCGAACTTCACCTCGGCGCGGGTCTTGTAGTTGCCGTCGTCCTTGAAGAAGATGGTGCGCTCCT
GGACGTAGCCTTCGGGCATGGCGGACTTGAAGAAGTCGTGCTGCTTCATGTGGTCGGGGTAGCGGGCGAA
GCACATCAGGCCGTAGCCGAAGGTGGTCACGAGGGTGGGCCAGGGCACGGGCAGCTTGCCGGTGGTGCAG
ATGAACTTCAGGGTCAGCTTGCCGTAGGTGGCATCGCCCTCGCCCTCGCCGGACACGCTGAACTTGTGGC
CGTTTACGTCGCCGTCCAGCTCGACCAGGATGGGCACCACCCCGGTGAACAGCTCCTCGCCCTTGCTCAC
CATAGCGGCCGCGCCACTACCACCTTTAGTAGAACCTTCACCAGAACCAGGTTTACCAGAACCAGAAGTA
GATCCCTTGTACAGCTCGTCCATGCCGAGAGTGATCCCGGCGGCGGTCACGAACTCCAGCAGGACCATGT
GATCGCGCTTCTCGTTGGGGTCTTTGCTCAGGGCGGACTGGTAGCTCAGGTAGTGGTTGTCGGGCAGCAG
CACGGGGCCGTCGCCGATGGGGGTGTTCTGCTGGTAGTGGTCGGCGAGCTGCACGCTGCCGTCCTCGATG
TTGTGGCGGATCTTGAAGTGGGCCTTGATGCCGTTCTTCTGCTTGTCGGCGGTGATATAGACGTTGTGGC
TGATGTAGTTGTACTCCAGCTTGTGCCCCAGGATGTTGCCGTCCTCCTTGAAGTCGATGCCCTTCAGCTC
GATGCGGTTCACCAGGGTGTCGCCCTCGAACTTCACCTCGGCGCGGGTCTTGTAGTTGCCGTCGTCCTTG
AAGAAGATGGTACGCTCCTGGACGTAGCCTTCGGGCATGGCGGACTTGAAGAAGTCGTGCTGCTTCATGT
GGTCGGGGTAGCGGCTGAAGCACTGCACGCCCCAGGTCAGGGTGGTCACGAGGGTGGGCCAGGGCACGGG
CAGCTTGCCGGTGGTGCAGATGAACTTCAGGGTCAGCTTGCCGTAGGTGGCATCGCCCTCGCCCTCGCCG
GACACGCTGAACCTGTGGCCGTTTACGTCGCCGTCCAGCTCGACCAGGATGGGCACCACCCCGGTGAACA
GCTCCTCGCCCTTGCTCACCATTCCCCCGCCTGTCTTCTCCAGCACCTGGGCCTCCTTTCGCCGCTGCAG
CTCACCCATGTAGCTGAGAATACGGCTGTTGCACACCAGCAGGCTCTTGGTGGCTTCCAGAGCCTGCTCT
CGCTGGGAGCAGGCTGCCAGCAGCTTGCAGGCCCCATCCCTCATCCGGATCTCATGATCTAGTTTCCTCT
GCAGCTCTGTGTCCTCCAGGCTGAGTGCCATCTGCCGGATGTAGAGCATATTGAGGTCCTCCAGGATGCC
ACTACCGTGATGGTGGTGATGGTGTGCCATGGTATATCTCCTTTGATTGTAAATAAAATGTAATTTACAG
TATAGTATTTTAATTAATATACAAATGATTTGATAATAATTCTTATTTAACTATAATATATTGTGTTGGG
TTGAATTAAAGGTCCCGGATTAACTCCGGGGAATTGTTATCCGCTCACAATTCCCCTATAGTGAGTCGTA
TTAATTTCGGTCCGATCCAATTCTTTGCCAAAATGATGAGACAGCACAATAACCAGCACGTTGCCCAGGA
GCTGTAGGAAAAAGAAGAAGGCATGAACATGGTTAGCAGAGGCTCTAGAGCCGCCGGTCACACGCCAGAA
GCCGAACCCCGCCCTGCCCCGTCCCCCCCGAAGGCAGCCGTCCCCCCGCGGACAGCCCCGAGCCGCTCCC
CCCGCACAAAGGGCCCGATACTTACCTGCCCAGTGCCTCACGACCAACTTCTGCACGTTAAGTTCGAGAC
TGGCGTTAGCAATTTAACTGTGATAAACTACCGCAATAAAGCATCTAGTGATCTGACGGTTCACTAAACG
ACGTCTGCTTATATAGACCTCCCACCGTACACGCCTACCGCCCATTTGCGTCAACGGGGCGGGGTTATTA
CGACATTTTGGAAAGTCCCGTTGATTTTGGTGCCAAAACAAACTCCCATTGACGTCAATGGGGTGGAGAC
TTGGAAATCCCCGTGAGTCAAACCGCTATCCACGCCCATTGGTGTACTGCCAAAACCGCATCAGCATGGT
AATAGCGATGACTAATACGTAGATGTACTGCCAAGTAGGAAAGTCCCGTAAGGTCATGTACTGGGCATAA
TGCCAGGCGGGCCATTTACCGTCATTGACGTCAATAGGGGGCGGACTTGGCATATGATACACTTGATGTA
CTGCCAAGTGGGCAGTTTACCGTAAATACTCCACCCATTGACGTCAATGGAAAGTCCCTATTGGCGTTAC
TATGGGAACATACGTCATTATTGACGTCAATGGGCGGGGGTCGTTGGGCGGTCAGCCAGGCGGGCCATTT
ACCGTAAGTTATGTAACGCGGAACTCCATATATGGGCTATGAACTAATGACCCCGTAATTGATTACTATT
AATAGGCCGGCCATCAGCAACTATATATTGATAGACATTTCCAGTTTGTGATATTAGTTTGTGCGTCTCA
TTACAATGGCTGTTATTTTTAACAACAAACAACTGCTCGCAGACAATAGTATAGAAAAGGGAGGTGAACT
GTTTTTGTTTAACGGTTCGTACAACATTTTGGAAAGTTATGTTAATCCGGTGCTGCTAAAAAATGGTGTA
ATTGAACTAGAAGAAGCTGCGTACTATGCCGGCAACATATTGTACAAAACCGACGATCCCAAATTCATTG
ATTATATAAATTTAATAATTAAAGCAACACACTCCGAAGAACTACCAGAAAATAGCACTGTTGTAAATTA
CAGAAAAACTATGCGCAGCGGTACTATACACCCCATTAAAAAAGACATATATATTTATGACAACAAAAAA
TTTACTCTATACGATAGATACATATATGGATACGATAATAACTATGTTAATTTTTATGAAGAGAAAAATG
AAAAAGAGAAGGAATACGAAGAAGAAGACGACAAGGCGTCTAGTTTATGTGAAAATAAAATTATATTGTC
GCAAATTAACTGTGAATCATTTGAAAATGATTTTAAATATTACCTCAGCGATTATAACTACGCGTTTTCA
ATTATAGATAATACTACAAATGTTCTTGTTGCGTTTGGTTTGTATCGTTAATAAAAAACAAATTTGACAT
TTATAATTGTTTTATTATTCAATAATTACAAATAGGATTGAGACCCTTGCAGTTGCCAGCAAACGGACAG
AGCTTGTCGACAGTTTTCATTTTTTGGCAGTTTGGTGGTTTATACACATCTTGGGATTTGATTAAAAGAT
GCATGACTTCACCCACACACTTGGAGTCGTGGTTGTAGAAATGCGTCAGAGCCTTGATTAAACATCGGTT
TTCACACTTGGCACACGAAACCACGTTTGCAATGTAACAGTTTAGTATAAACCTCTTCCTGTACATACCG
GCGCGTTTATACACATCTTGGGATTTGATTAAAAGATGCAGGAAACGCGCGGACATGAGACAATAACCCT
GATAAATGCTTCAATAATATTGAAAAAGGAAGAGTATGAGTATTCAACATTTCCGTGTCGCCCTTATTCC
CTTTTTTGCGGCATTTTGCCTTCCTGTTTTTGCTCACCCAGAAACGCTGGTGAAAGTAAAAGATGCTGAA
GATCAGTTGGGTGCACGAGTGGGTTACATCGAACTGGATCTCAACAGCGGTAAGATCCTTGAGAGTTTTC
GCCCCGAAGAACGTTTTCCAATGATGAGCACTTTTAAAGTTCTGCTATGTGGCGCGGTATTATCCCGTAT
TGACGCCGGGCAAGAGCAACTCGGTCGCCGCATACACTATTCTCAGAATGACTTGGTTGAGTACTCACCA
GTCACAGAAAAGCATCTTACGGATGGCATGACAGTAAGAGAATTATGCAGTGCTGCCATAACCATGAGTG
ATAACACTGCGGCCAACTTACTTCTGACAACGATCGGAGGACCGAAGGAGCTAACCGCTTTTTTGCACAA
CATGGGGGATCATGTAACTCGCCTTGATCGTTGGGAACCGGAGCTGAATGAAGCCATACCAAACGACGAG
CGTGACACCACGATGCCTGTAGCAATGGCAACAACGTTGCGCAAACTATTAACTGGCGAACTACTTACTC
TAGCTTCCCGGCAACAATTAATAGACTGGATGGAGGCGGATAAAGTTGCAGGACCACTTCTGCGCTCGGC
CCTTCCGGCTGGCTGGTTTATTGCTGATAAATCTGGAGCCGGTGAGCGTGGGTCTCGCGGTATCATTGCA
GCACTGGGGCCAGATGGTAAGCCCTCCCGTATCGTAGTTATCTACACGACGGGGAGTCAGGCAACTATGG
ATGAACGAAATAGACAGATCGCTGAGATAGGTGCCTCACTGATTAAGCATTGGTAACAAAGGATCTTCTT
GAGATCCTTTTTTTCTGCGCGTAATCTGCTGCTTGCAAACAAAAAAACCACCGCTACCAGCGGTGGTTTG
TTTGCCGGATCAAGAGCTACCAACTCTTTTTCCGAAGGTAACTGGCTTCAGCAGAGCGCAGATACCAAAT
ACTGTTCTTCTAGTGTAGCCGTAGTTAGGCCACCACTTCAAGAACTCTGTAGCACCGCCTACATACCTCG
CTCTGCTAATCCTGTTACCAGTGGCTGCTGCCAGTGGCGATAAGTCGTGTCTTACCGGGTTGGACTCAAG
ACGATAGTTACCGGATAAGGCGCAGCGGTCGGGCTGAACGGGGGGTTCGTGCACACAGCCCAGCTTGGAG
CGAACGACCTACACCGAACTGAGATACCTACAGCGTGAGCTATGAGAAAGCGCCACGCTTCCCGAAGGGA
GAAAGGCGGACAGGTATCCGGTAAGCGGCAGGGTCGGAACAGGAGAGCGCACGAGGGAGCTTCCAGGGGG
AAACGCCTGGTATCTTTATAGTCCTGTCGGGTTTCGCCACCTCTGACTTGAGCGTCGATTTTTGTGATGC
TCGTCAGGGGGCGGAGCCTATGGAAAAACGCCAGCAACGCGGCCTTTTTACGGTTCCTGGCCTTTTGCTG
GCCTTTTGCTCACATGTTCTTTCCTGCGTTATCCCCTGATTCTGTGGATAACCGTATTACCGCCTTTGAG
TGAGCTGATACCGCTCGCCGCAGCCGAACGACCGAGCGCAGCG
Features (pLannotate 1.2.2; 21 found; start..end, strand, type, name):
     11..44      -  protein_bind   loxP: Cre-mediated recombination occurs in the 8-bp core sequence (GCATACAT). Cre recombinase
     53..758     -  misc_recomb    baculovirus recombination region (ORF1629): contains part of ORF1629
    771..818     -  terminator     T7 terminator: transcription terminator for bacteriophage T7 RNA polymerase
    906..961     -  polyA_signal   β-globin poly(A) signal: rabbit β-globin polyadenylation signal (Gil and Proudfoot, 1987)
   1036..1104    -  CDS            HBB (fragment): HBB_PONPY - Experimental evidence at transcript level: Swiss-Prot protein existence level 2. Involved in oxygen transport from the lung to the various peripheral tissues. From Pongo pygmaeus (Bornean orangutan).
   1119..1136    -  CDS            6xHis: 6xHis affinity tag
   1149..1730    -  CDS            RhoA (Q63L): constitutively active mutant of human Rho family small GTPase RhoA
   1737..2453    -  CDS            Citrine: Citrine is a basic (constitutively fluorescent) yellow fluorescent protein published in 2001, derived from Aequorea victoria. It has moderate acid sensitivity.
   2526..3242    -  CDS            CFP: cyan variant of GFP mammalian codon-optimized
   3249..3497    -  CDS            Rtkn (fragment): RTKN_RAT - Experimental evidence at protein level: Swiss-Prot protein existence level 1. Mediates Rho signaling to activate NF-kappa-B and may confer increased resistance to apoptosis to cells in gastric tumorigenesis. May play a novel role in the organization of septin structures (By similarity). From Rattus norvegicus (Rat).
   3545..3654    -  promoter       p10 promoter: baculovirus promoter for expression in insect cells
   3670..3694    -  protein_bind   lac operator: The lac repressor binds to the lac operator to inhibit transcription in E. coli. This inhibition can be relieved by adding lactose or isopropyl-β-D-thiogalactopyranoside (IPTG). lac repressor encoded by lacI
   3695..3713    -  promoter       T7 promoter: promoter for bacteriophage T7 RNA polymerase
   3782..3912    -  intron         chimeric intron (fragment): chimera between introns from chicken β-actin and rabbit β-globin
   4064..4263    -  promoter       CMV promoter: human cytomegalovirus (CMV) immediate early promoter
   4265..4624    -  enhancer       CMV enhancer (fragment): human cytomegalovirus immediate early enhancer
   4636..5463    -  misc_recomb    baculovirus recombination region (lef2/ORF603): contains ORF603 and part of lef2
   5605..5640    -  CDS            lef2 (fragment): baculovirus late expression factor 2
   5654..5705    +  promoter       AmpR promoter (fragment): bla
   5706..6566    +  CDS            AmpR: β-lactamase; bla; confers resistance to ampicillin, carbenicillin, and related antibiotics
   6579..7166    +  rep_origin     ori: high-copy-number ColE1/pMB1/pBR322/pUC origin of replication
