[The description below was written by a language model from this plasmid's Addgene catalogue record and pLannotate feature annotations shown in this document.]
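Description:
pTriEx-RhoA FLARE.sc Biosensor Q63L is a multi-host expression plasmid built on the Novagen pTriEx backbone, designed to drive the same open reading frame in mammalian, insect and bacterial cells. It is maintained in E. coli through a high-copy ColE1/pUC-type origin and selected with ampicillin via the β-lactamase gene. Upstream of the insert sit three stacked promoters: a CMV enhancer/promoter with a chimeric β-actin/β-globin intron fragment for mammalian expression, a T7 promoter with lac operator for inducible expression in T7 polymerase-bearing bacteria, and the baculovirus p10 promoter for insect cells. A rabbit β-globin polyadenylation signal and a T7 terminator follow the coding region. Flanking lef2/ORF603 and ORF1629 recombination regions allow transfer of the cassette into a baculovirus genome, and a single loxP site is also annotated.

The roughly 2.4 kb insert, cloned between NcoI and XhoI, encodes a single-chain FRET biosensor for RhoA activity. It fuses a Rho-binding domain (annotated as a rhotekin fragment), CFP, a linker, the yellow fluorescent protein Citrine, and human RhoA at the C-terminal end. When RhoA is in its active state, it binds the attached Rho-binding domain, changing the relative arrangement of the two fluorophores and hence FRET. This version carries the Q63L mutation, which makes RhoA constitutively active, so it presumably serves as an activated-state control for the wild-type biosensor used to image RhoA dynamics in migrating cells. The catalogue lists an N-terminal 6xHis tag, whereas the feature table annotates a 6xHis sequence only downstream of RhoA. The depositor notes that the ECFP carries K27R and N165H changes and refers to the wild-type plasmid for the complete biosensor sequence.
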