Addgene plasmid #12151: pTriEx-RhoA FLARE.sc Biosensor Q63L
Depositing lab: Klaus Hahn. Depositing organization: University of North Carolina at Chapel Hill. Publication: Spatiotemporal dynamics of RhoA activity in migrating cells. Pertz O, Hodgson L, Klemke RL, Hahn KM. Nature. 2006 Apr 20. 440(7087):1069-72. 10.1038/nature04665 PubMed 16547516.
Backbone
  Vector backbone: pTriEx
  Backbone manufacturer: Novagen
  Backbone size w/o insert (bp): 5000
  Vector type: Mammalian Expression, Bacterial Expression, Insect Expression
Growth in bacteria
  Bacterial resistance: Ampicillin, 100 μg/mL
  Growth temperature: 37°C
  Growth strain: DH5alpha
  Copy number: High Copy
Gene/Insert
  Gene/Insert name: RhoA Biosensor Q63L (alt names: 6xHis-RBD-CFP-Linker-Citrine-RhoA Q63L; RhoA)
  Species: H. sapiens (human)
  Insert size (bp): 2400
  Mutation: RhoA Q63L (dominant-positive mutation)
  Entrez Gene: RHOA (a.k.a. ARH12, ARHA, EDFAOB, RHO12, RHOH12)
  Tag / fusion protein: 6xHis (N terminal on insert)
  Cloning method: Restriction Enzyme; 5′ cloning site NcoI (not destroyed); 3′ cloning site XhoI (not destroyed)
  Sequencing primers: 5′ TriExUP
Terms and licenses: Academic/Nonprofit Terms; Industry Terms: Not Available to Industry
Depositor comments: Protocols for production and use of Hahn lab biosensors and photactivatable proteins can be found on their web page, at the URL below. If you have suggestions for the protocols or have any questions, please feel free to contact the Hahn lab. Good luck with your experiments! Hahn lab biosensor protocol: http://www.hahnlab.com/tools/index.html Please reference plasmid 12150 pTRIEX-RhoA Biosensor WT for complete sequence of biosensor Please note: ECFP sequence contains K27R and N165H amino acid changes
How to cite: pTriEx-RhoA FLARE.sc Biosensor Q63L was a gift from Klaus Hahn (Addgene plasmid # 12151 ; http://n2t.net/addgene:12151 ; RRID:Addgene_12151)
