>Addgene plasmid #12151 | pTriEx-RhoA FLARE.sc Biosensor Q63L | addgene partial sequence | sequence record 65474 | hRhoA-R 5'-gctcatcattccgaagatcc-3'
AGGATGATGGGCACGTTGGGACAGAAATGCTTGACTTCTGGGGTCCACTTTTCTGGGATGTTTTCTAAAC
TATCAGGGCTGTCGATGGAAAAACACATCAGTATAACATCGGTATCTGGGTAGGAGAGGGGCCTCAGGCG
ATCATAATCTTCCAGCCCAGCTGTGTCCCACAAAGCCAACTCTACCTGCTTTCCATCCACCTCGATATCT
GCCACATAGTTCTCAAACACTGTGGGCACATACACCTCTGGGAACTGGTCCTTGCTGAAGACTATGAGCA
AGCATGTCTTTCCACAGGCTCCATCACCAACAATCACCAGTTTCTTCCGGATGGCAGCCATTCCCCCCTT
GTACAGCTCGTCCATGCCGAGAGTGATCCCGGCGGCGGTCACGAACTCCAGCAGGACCATGTGATCGCGC
TTCTCGTTGGGGTCTTTGCTCAGGGCGGACTGGTAGCTCAGGTAGTGGTTGTCGGGCAGCAGCACGGGGC
CGTCGCCGATGGGGGTGTTCTGCTGGTAGTGGTCGGCGAGCTGCACGCTGCCGTCCTCGATGTTGTGGCG
GATCTTGAAGTTCACCTTGATGCCGTTCTTCTGCTTGTCGGCCATGATATAGACGTTGTGGCTGTTGTAG
TTGTACTCCAGCTTGTGCCCCAGGATGTTGCCGTCCTCCTTGAAGTCGATGCCCTTCAGCTCGATGCGGT
TCACCAGGGTGTCGCCCTCGAACTTCACCTCGGCGCGGGTCTTGTAGTTGCCGTCGTCCTTGAAGAAGAT
GGTGCGCTCCTGGACGTAGCCTTCGGGCATGGCGGACTTGAAGAAGTCGTGCTGCTTCATGTGGTCGGGG
TAGCGGGCGAAGCACATCAGGCCGTAGCCGAAGGTGGTCACGAGGGTGGGCCAGGGCACGGGCAGCTTGC
CGGTGGTGCAGATGA
