>Addgene plasmid #12151 | pTriEx-RhoA FLARE.sc Biosensor Q63L | addgene partial sequence | sequence record 66816 | T7 5'-TAATACGACTCACTATAGGG-3'
ATTCCCCGGAGTTAATCCGGGACCTTTAATTCAACCCAACACAATATATTATAGTTAAATAAGAATTATT
ATCAAATCATTTGTATATTAATTAAAATACTATACTGTAAATTACATTTTATTTACAATCAAAGGAGATA
TACCATGGCACACCATCACCACCATCACGGTAGTGGCATCCTGGAGGACCTCAATATGCTCTACATCCGG
CAGATGGCACTCAGCCTGGAGGACACAGAGCTGCAGAGGAAACTAGATCATGAGATCCGGATGAGGGATG
GGGCCTGCAAGCTGCTGGCAGCCTGCTCCCAGCGAGAGCAGGCTCTGGAAGCCACCAAGAGCCTGCTGGT
GTGCAACAGCCGTATTCTCAGCTACATGGGTGAGCTGCAGCGGCGAAAGGAGGCCCAGGTGCTGGAGAAG
ACAGGCGGGGGAATGGTGAGCAAGGGCGAGGAGCTGTTCACCGGGGTGGTGCCCATCCTGGTCGAGCTGG
ACGGCGACGTAAACGGCCACAGGTTCAGCGTGTCCGGCGAGGGCGAGGGCGATGCCACCTACGGCAAGCT
GACCCTGAAGTTCATCTGCACCACCGGCAAGCTGCCCGTGCCCTGGCCCACCCTCGTGACCACCCTGACC
TGGGGCGTGCAGTGCTTCAGCCGCTACCCCGACCACATGAAGCAGCACGACTTCTTCAAGTCCGCCATGC
CCGAAGGCTACGTCCAGGAGCGTACCATCTTCTTCAAGGACGACGGCAACTACAAGACCCGCGCCGAGGT
GAAGTTCGAGGGCGACACCCTGGTGAACCGCATCGAGCTGAAGGGCATCGACTTCAAGGAGGACGGCAAC
ATCCTGGGGCACAAGCTGGAGTA
